>Addgene plasmid #24907 | pENTR-fishRab8B | depositor partial sequence | sequence record 11524 | Author sequence
CTATGGCTAAAACCTATGATTATCTCTTCAAACTGTTGCTCATCGGCGACAGCGGGGTAGGTAAGACCTG
TTTGTTGTTTCGTTTCAGCGAGGACGCTTTCAACACTACATTCATTTCCACAATCGGAATAGATTTCAAG
ATCCGTACAATAGAGCTCGACGGAAAGAAAATCAAGCTGCAGATCTGGGACACTGCTGGACAGGAGAGAT
TTCGAACTATAACGACCGCTTACTACCGAGGAGCTATGGGTATTATGCTCGTATATGACATTACCAACGA
GAAGAGTTTTGATAACATCAAAAATTGGATTAGAAACATTGAAGAGCACGCCAGCAGCGACGTGGAGCGC
ATGATTCTGGGAAACAAGTGTGATATGAATGACAAGCGCCAAGTGAGTAAGGAGAGGGGAGAGAAACTTG
CCATAGATTACGGGATCAAATTTCTGGAAACCTCTGCAAAATCAAGTACTAACGTGGAGGAAGCATTCGT
AACCCTTGCAAGAGATATTATGACACGCCTGAATCGCAAAATGAATAACCCATCAGGAGGCGGGGGAGGG
GGAGCAGTGAAGATTACCGAATCCAGGTCCAAAAAGCCATCCTTTTTTAGATGCATCCTGCTGTAA
