>Addgene plasmid #24907 | pENTR-fishRab8B | addgene partial sequence | sequence record 30843 | 24907 with M13pUC-fwd
TAGCTCGGGCCCAATAATGATTTTATTTTGACTGATAGTGACCTGTTCGTTGCAACAAATTGATGAGCAA
TGCTTTTTTATAATGCCAACTTTGTACAAAAAAGCAGGCTCTATGGCTAAAACCTATGATTATCTCTTCA
AACTGTTGCTCATCGGCGACAGCGGGGTAGGTAAGACCTGTTTGTTGTTTCGTTTCAGCGAGGACGCTTT
CAACACTACATTCATTTCCACAATCGGAATAGATTTCAAGATCCGTACAATAGAGCTCGACGGAAAGAAA
ATCAAGCTGCAGATCTGGGACACTGCTGGACAGGAGAGATTTCGAACTATAACGACCGCTTACTACCGAG
GAGCTATGGGTATTATGCTCGTATATGACATTACCAACGAGAAGAGTTTTGATAACATCAAAAATTGGAT
TAGAAACATTGAAGAGCACGCCAGCAGCGACGTGGAGCGCATGATTCTGGGAAACAAGTGTGATATGAAT
GACAAGCGCCAAGTGAGTAAGGAGAGGGGAGAGAAACTTGCCATAGATTACGGGATCAAATTTCTGGAAA
CCTCTGCAAAATCAAGTACTAACGTGGAGGAAGCATTCGTAACCCTTGCAAGAGATATTATGACACGCCT
GAATCGCAAAATGAATAACCCATCA
