[The description below was written by a language model from this plasmid's Addgene catalogue record.]
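Description:
pENTR-fishRab8B is a Gateway entry clone built on a pDONR backbone of about 2.5 kb that carries the zebrafish (Danio rerio) Rab8B coding sequence as a 624 bp insert. It is maintained in E. coli as a high-copy plasmid under kanamycin selection. The insert was introduced by Gateway recombination, and both flanking recombination sites are recorded as intact. In an entry clone these are normally attL sites, which allow the open reading frame to be moved by an LR reaction into any compatible destination vector. The record lists no promoter, epitope tag or reporter. This is expected for an entry vector, which serves as a shuttle for the ORF rather than an expression construct. Expression elements and any fusion tags would come from the chosen destination vector. Whether the insert retains a stop codon is not stated.

Rab8 proteins are small GTPases involved in membrane trafficking, and the associated publication concerns the cooperation of a BBS protein complex with Rab8 in ciliary membrane biogenesis. The clone is therefore a likely source of the zebrafish Rab8B ORF for building expression constructs for such studies, though the record does not describe specific downstream uses. The depositor notes that the insert was made by gene synthesis from a 2007 reference sequence. It lacks two residues, asparagine and glutamate at positions 178–179, relative to current NCBI entries, and users should take this into account when comparing it with present annotations. No feature table was supplied, so the origin of replication and other backbone details cannot be described beyond the catalogue fields.
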