Addgene plasmid #24907: pENTR-fishRab8B
Depositing lab: Maxence Nachury. Depositing organization: Stanford University. Publication: A core complex of BBS proteins cooperates with the GTPase Rab8 to promote ciliary membrane biogenesis. Nachury MV, Loktev AV, Zhang Q, Westlake CJ, Peranen J, Merdes A, Slusarski DC, Scheller RH, Bazan JF, Sheffield VC, Jackson PK. Cell. 2007 Jun 15. 129(6):1201-13. 10.1016/j.cell.2007.03.053 PubMed 17574030.
Backbone
  Vector backbone: pDONR
  Backbone size w/o insert (bp): 2500
  Vector type: Gateway entry vector
Growth in bacteria
  Bacterial resistance: Kanamycin, 50 μg/mL
  Growth temperature: 37°C
  Growth strain: DH5alpha
  Copy number: High Copy
Gene/Insert
  Gene/Insert name: fishRab8B
  Species: D. rerio (zebrafish)
  Insert size (bp): 624
  Cloning method: Gateway Cloning; 5′ cloning site Gateway recombination (not destroyed); 3′ cloning site Gateway recombination (not destroyed)
  Sequencing primers: 5′ M13F(-20)
Terms and licenses: Academic/Nonprofit Terms; Industry Terms: Not Available to Industry
Depositor comments: This construct was generated by gene synthesis and is based on a reference sequence from 2007. Amino acids NE 178-179 are missing compared to current NCBI sequences.
How to cite: pENTR-fishRab8B was a gift from Maxence Nachury (Addgene plasmid # 24907 ; http://n2t.net/addgene:24907 ; RRID:Addgene_24907)
